>Addgene plasmid #146658 | pLNHA-C1-HsLSm1_J | addgene full sequence | sequence record 493723 | Addgene NGS Result
TAGTTATTAATAGTAATCAATTACGGGGTCATTAGTTCATAGCCCATATATGGAGTTCCGCGTTACATAA
CTTACGGTAAATGGCCCGCCTGGCTGACCGCCCAACGACCCCCGCCCATTGACGTCAATAATGACGTATG
TTCCCATAGTAACGCCAATAGGGACTTTCCATTGACGTCAATGGGTGGAGTATTTACGGTAAACTGCCCA
CTTGGCAGTACATCAAGTGTATCATATGCCAAGTACGCCCCCTATTGACGTCAATGACGGTAAATGGCCC
GCCTGGCATTATGCCCAGTACATGACCTTATGGGACTTTCCTACTTGGCAGTACATCTACGTATTAGTCA
TCGCTATTACCATGGTGATGCGGTTTTGGCAGTACATCAATGGGCGTGGATAGCGGTTTGACTCACGGGG
ATTTCCAAGTCTCCACCCCATTGACGTCAATGGGAGTTTGTTTTGGCACCAAAATCAACGGGACTTTCCA
AAATGTCGTAACAACTCCGCCCCATTGACGCAAATGGGCGGTAGGCGTGTACGGTGGGAGGTCTATATAA
GCAGAGCTCTCTGGCTAACTAGAGAACCCACTGCTTACTGGCTTATCGAAATTAATACGACTCACTATAG
GGAGACCCAAGCTCTAGCGCTACCGGTCGCCACCATGGACGCACAAACACGACGACGTGAGCGTCGCGCT
GAGAAACAAGCTCAATGGAAAGCTGCAAACGGTGGATCTCCTCCACATATGGCTTACCCATACGATGTTC
CAGATTACGCTCCTCCATCTCGAGCTCAAGCTTCGATGAACTATATGCCTGGCACCGCCAGCCTCATCGA
GGACATTGACAAAAAGCACTTGGTTCTGCTTCGAGATGGAAGGACACTTATAGGCTTTTTAAGAAGCATT
GATCAATTTGCAAACTTAGTGCTACATCAGACTGTGGAGCGTATTCATGTGGGCAAAAAATACGGTGATA
TTCCTCGAGGGATTTTTGTGGTCAGAGGAGAAAATGTGGTCCTACTAGGAGAAATAGACTTGGAAAAGGA
GAGTGACACACCCCTCCAGCAAGTATCCATTGAAGAAATTCTAGAAGAACAAAGGGTGGAACAGCAGACC
AAGCTGGAAGCAGAGAAGTTGAAAGTGCAGGCCCTGAAGGACCGAGGTCTTTCCATTCCTCGAGCAGATA
CTCTTGATGAGTACTAAGGTACCGCGGGCCCGGGATCCACCGGATCTAGATAACTGATCATAATCAGCCA
TACCACATTTGTAGAGGTTTTACTTGCTTTAAAAAACCTCCCACACCTCCCCCTGAACCTGAAACATAAA
ATGAATGCAATTGTTGTTGTTAACTTGTTTATTGCAGCTTATAATGGTTACAAATAAAGCAATAGCATCA
CAAATTTCACAAATAAAGCATTTTTTTCACTGCATTCTAGTTGTGGTTTGTCCAAACTCATCAATGTATC
TTAACGCGTAAATTGTAAGCGTTAATATTTTGTTAAAATTCGCGTTAAATTTTTGTTAAATCAGCTCATT
TTTTAACCAATAGGCCGAAATCGGCAAAATCCCTTATAAATCAAAAGAATAGACCGAGATAGGGT
[37 nt withheld, positions 1606-1642]
AAAGAACGTGGACTCCAACGTCAAAGG
[49 nt withheld, positions 1670-1718]
T
[91 nt withheld, positions 1720-1810]
G
[124 nt withheld, positions 1812-1935]
CAGGTGGCACTTTTCGGGGAAATGTGCGCGGAACCCCTATTTGTTTATTTTTCTAAATACATTCAAATAT
GTATCCGCTCATGAGACAATAACCCTGATAAATGCTTCAATAATATTGAAAAAGGAAGAGTCCTGAGGCG
GAAAGAACCAGCTGTGGAATGTGTGTCAGTTAGGGTGTGGAAAGTCCCCAGGCTCCCCAGCAGGCAGAAG
TATGCAAAGCATGCATCTCAATTAGTCAGCAACCAGGTGTGGAAAGTCCCCAGGCTCCCCAGCAGGCAGA
AGTATGCAAAGCATGCATCTCAATTAGTCAGCAACCATAGTCCCGCCCCTAACTCCGCCCATCCCGCCCC
TAACTCCGCCCAGTTCCGCCCATTCTCCGCCCCATGGCTGACTAATTTTTTTTATTTATGCAGAGGCCGA
GGCCGCCTCGGCCTCTGAGCTATTCCAGAAGTAGTGAGGAGGCTTTTTTGGAGGCCTAGGCTTTTGCAAA
GATCGATCAAGAGACAGGATGAGGATCGTTTCGCATGATTGAACAAGATGGATTGCACGCAGGTTCTCCG
GCCGCTTGGGTGGAGAGGCTATTCGGCTATGACTGGGCACAACAGACAATCGGCTGCTCTGATGCCGCCG
TGTTCCGGCTGTCAGCGCAGGGGCGCCCGGTTCTTTTTGTCAAGACCGACCTGTCCGGTGCCCTGAATGA
ACTGCAAGACGAGGCAGCGCGGCTATCGTGGCTGGCCACGACGGGCGTTCCTTGCGCAGCTGTGCTCGAC
GTTGTCACTGAAGCGGGAAGGGACTGGCTGCTATTGGGCGAAGTGCCGGGGCAGGATCTCCTGTCATCTC
ACCTTGCTCCTGCCGAGAAAGTATCCATCATGGCTGATGCAATGCGGCGGCTGCATACGCTTGATCCGGC
TACCTGCCCATTCGACCACCAAGCGAAACATCGCATCGAGCGAGCACGTACTCGGATGGAAGCCGGTCTT
GTCGATCAGGATGATCTGGACGAAGAGCATCAGGGGCTCGCGCCAGCCGAACTGTTCGCCAGGCTCAAGG
CGAGCATGCCCGACGGCGAGGATCTCGTCGTGACCCATGGCGATGCCTGCTTGCCGAATATCATGGTGGA
AAATGGCCGCTTTTCTGGATTCATCGACTGTGGCCGGCTGGGTGTGGCGGACCGCTATCAGGACATAGCG
TTGGCTACCCGTGATATTGCTGAAGAGCTTGGCGGCGAATGGGCTGACCGCTTCCTCGTGCTTTACGGTA
TCGCCGCTCCCGATTCGCAGCGCATCGCCTTCTATCGCCTTCTTGACGAGTTCTTCTGAGCGGGACTCTG
GGGTTCGAAATGACCGACCAAGCGACGCCCAACCTGCCATCACGAGATTTCGATTCCACCGCCGCCTTCT
ATGAAAGGTTGGGCTTCGGAATCGTTTTCCGGGACGCCGGCTGGATGATCCTCCAGCGCGGGGATCTCAT
GCTGGAGTTCTTCGCCCACCCTAGGGGGAGGCTAACTGAAACACGGAAGGAGACAATACCGGAAGGAACC
CGCGCTATGACGGCAATAAAAAGACAGAATAAAACGCACGGTGTTGGGTCGTTTGTTCATAAACGCGGGG
TTCGGTCCCAGGGCTGGCACTCTGTCGATACCCCACCGAGACCCCATTGGGGCCAATACGCCCGCGTTTC
TTCCTTTTCCCCACCCCACCCCCCAAGTTCGGGTGAAGGCCCAGGGCTCGCAGCCAACGTCGGGGCGGCA
GGCCCTGCCATAGCCTCAGGTTACTCATATATACTTTAGATTGATTTAAAACTTCATTTTTAATTTAAAA
GGATCTAGGTGAAGATCCTTTTTGATAATCTCATGACCAAAATCCCTTAACGTGAGTTTTCGTTCCACTG
AGCGTCAGACCCCGTAGAAAAGATCAAAGGATCTTCTTGAGATCCTTTTTTTCTGCGCGTAATCTGCTGC
TTGCAAACAAAAAAACCACCGCTACCAGCGGTGGTTTGTTTGCCGGATCAAGAGCTACCAACTCTTTTTC
CGAAGGTAACTGGCTTCAGCAGAGCGCAGATACCAAATACTGTTCTTCTAGTGTAGCCGTAGTTAGGCCA
CCACTTCAAGAACTCTGTAGCACCGCCTACATACCTCGCTCTGCTAATCCTGTTACCAGTGGCTGCTGCC
AGTGGCGATAAGTCGTGTCTTACCGGGTTGGACTCAAGACGATAGTTACCGGATAAGGCGCAGCGGTCGG
GCTGAACGGGGGGTTCGTGCACACAGCCCAGCTTGGAGCGAACGACCTACACCGAACTGAGATACCTACA
GCGTGAGCTATGAGAAAGCGCCACGCTTCCCGAAGGGAGAAAGGCGGACAGGTATCCGGTAAGCGGCAGG
GTCGGAACAGGAGAGCGCACGAGGGAGCTTCCAGGGGGAAACGCCTGGTATCTTTATAGTCCTGTCGGGT
TTCGCCACCTCTGACTTGAGCGTCGATTTTTGTGATGCTCGTCAGGGGGGCGGAGCCTATGGAAAAACGC
CAGCAACGCGGCCTTTTTACGGTTCCTGGCCTTTTGCTGGCCTTTTGCTCACATGTTCTTTCCTGCGTTA
TCCCCTGATTCTGTGGATAACCGTATTACCGCCATGCAT
Features (pLannotate 1.2.2; 17 found; start..end, strand, type, name):
     61..364     +  enhancer       CMV enhancer: human cytomegalovirus immediate early enhancer
    365..568     +  promoter       CMV promoter: human cytomegalovirus (CMV) immediate early promoter
    564..597     +  LTR            5' LTR (truncated) (fragment): truncated 5' long terminal repeat (LTR) from HIV-1
    613..631     +  promoter       T7 promoter: promoter for bacteriophage T7 RNA polymerase
    665..811     +  CDS            N (fragment): REGN_LAMBD - Experimental evidence at protein level: Swiss-Prot protein existence level 1. Plays a role as a transcriptional antitermination factor that allows the virus to initiate its lytic phase. Activates expression of the delayed viral early genes by modifying host RNA polymerase (RNAP) into a form that is resistant to termination signals. This antitermination function requires the host NusA protein which serves to stabilize the interaction between antitermination protein N and host RNA polymerase. From Escherichia phage lambda (Bacteriophage lambda).
    806..1204    +  CDS            LSM1: LSM1_HUMAN - Also known as CASM. Experimental evidence at protein level: Swiss-Prot protein existence level 1. Plays a role in the degradation of histone mRNAs, the only eukaryotic mRNAs that are not polyadenylated (PubMed:18172165). Probably also part of an LSm subunits-containing complex involved in the general process of mRNA degradation (By similarity). From Homo sapiens (Human).
   1208..1233    +  misc_feature   MCS (fragment): multiple cloning site
   1245..1329    +  CDS            large T antigen (fragment): large T antigen from SV40 (simian virus 40)
   1352..1473    +  polyA_signal   SV40 poly(A) signal: SV40 polyadenylation signal
   1507..1935    -  rep_origin     f1 ori (sequence partly withheld): f1 bacteriophage origin of replication; arrow indicates direction of (+) strand synthesis
   1962..2066    +  promoter       AmpR promoter: bla
   2068..2425    +  promoter       SV40 promoter: SV40 enhancer and early promoter
   2460..3254    +  CDS            NeoR/KanR: aminoglycoside phosphotransferase from Tn5; aph(3')-II (or nptII); confers resistance to neomycin, kanamycin, and G418 (Geneticin®)
   3275..3427    +  CDS            ble (fragment): BLE_KLEPN - Experimental evidence at protein level: Swiss-Prot protein existence level 1. Binding protein with a strong affinity to the bleomycin family of antibiotics. Binds to CL990; an antimitotic-antibiotic compound. From Klebsiella pneumoniae.
   3486..3533    +  polyA_signal   HSV TK poly(A) signal: herpes simplex virus thymidine kinase polyadenylation signal (Cole and Stacy, 1985)
   3624..3640    -  polyA_signal   bGH poly(A) signal (fragment): bovine growth hormone polyadenylation signal
   3862..4450    +  rep_origin     ori: high-copy-number ColE1/pMB1/pBR322/pUC origin of replication
