>Addgene plasmid #146658 | pLNHA-C1-HsLSm1_J | analyzer sequence | sequence record 289104
TAGTTATTAATAGTAATCAATTACGGGGTCATTAGTTCATAGCCCATATATGGAGTTCCGCGTTACATAA
CTTACGGTAAATGGCCCGCCTGGCTGACCGCCCAACGACCCCCGCCCATTGACGTCAATAATGACGTATG
TTCCCATAGTAACGCCAATAGGGACTTTCCATTGACGTCAATGGGTGGAGTATTTACGGTAAACTGCCCA
CTTGGCAGTACATCAAGTGTATCATATGCCAAGTACGCCCCCTATTGACGTCAATGACGGTAAATGGCCC
GCCTGGCATTATGCCCAGTACATGACCTTATGGGACTTTCCTACTTGGCAGTACATCTACGTATTAGTCA
TCGCTATTACCATGGTGATGCGGTTTTGGCAGTACATCAATGGGCGTGGATAGCGGTTTGACTCACGGGG
ATTTCCAAGTCTCCACCCCATTGACGTCAATGGGAGTTTGTTTTGGCACCAAAATCAACGGGACTTTCCA
AAATGTCGTAACAACTCCGCCCCATTGACGCAAATGGGCGGTAGGCGTGTACGGTGGGAGGTCTATATAA
GCAGAGCTCTCTGGCTAACTAGAGAACCCACTGCTTACTGGCTTATCGAAATTAATACGACTCACTATAG
GGAGACCCAAGCTCTAGCGCTACCGGTCGCCACCATGGACGCACAAACACGACGACGTGAGCGTCGCGCT
GAGAAACAAGCTCAATGGAAAGCTGCAAACGGTGGATCTCCTCCACATATGGCTTACCCATACGATGTTC
CAGATTACGCTCCTCCATCTCGAGCTCAAGCTTCGATGAACTATATGCCTGGCACCGCCAGCCTCATCGA
GGACATTGACAAAAAGCACTTGGTTCTGCTTCGAGATGGAAGGACACTTATAGGCTTTTTAAGAAGCATT
GATCAATTTGCAAACTTAGTGCTACATCAGACTGTGGAGCGTATTCATGTGGGCAAAAAATACGGTGATA
TTCCTCGAGGGATTTTTGTGGTCAGAGGAGAAAATGTGGTCCTACTAGGAGAAATAGACTTGGAAAAGGA
GAGTGACACACCCCTCCAGCAAGTATCCATTGAAGAAATTCTAGAAGAACAAAGGGTGGAACAGCAGACC
AAGCTGGAAGCAGAGAAGTTGAAAGTGCAGGCCCTGAAGGACCGAGGTCTTTCCATTCCTCGAGCAGATA
CTCTTGATGAGTACTAAGGTACCGCGGGCCCGGGATCCACCGGATCTAGATAACTGATCATAATCAGCCA
TACCACATTTGTAGAGGTTTTACTTGCTTTAAAAAACCTCCCACACCTCCCCCTGAACCTGAAACATAAA
ATGAATGCAATTGTTGTTGTTAACTTGTTTATTGCAGCTTATAATGGTTACAAATAAAGCAATAGCATCA
CAAATTTCACAAATAAAGCATTTTTTTCACTGCATTCTAGTTGTGGTTTGTCCAAACTCATCAATGTATC
TTAACGCGTAAATTGTAAGCGTTAATATTTTGTTAAAATTCGCGTTAAATTTTTGTTAAATCAGCTCATT
TTTTAACCAATAGGCCGAAATCGGCAAAATCCCTTATAAATCAAAAGAATAGACCGAGATAGGGT
[37 nt withheld, positions 1606-1642]
AAAGAACGTGGACTCCAACGTCAAAGG
[49 nt withheld, positions 1670-1718]
T
[91 nt withheld, positions 1720-1810]
G
[124 nt withheld, positions 1812-1935]
CAGGTGGCACTTTTCGGGGAAATGTGCGCGGAACCCCTATTTGTTTATTTTTCTAAATACATTCAAATAT
GTATCCGCTCATGAGACAATAACCCTGATAAATGCTTCAATAATATTGAAAAAGGAAGAGTCCTGAGGCG
GAAAGAACCAGCTGTGGAATGTGTGTCAGTTAGGGTGTGGAAAGTCCCCAGGCTCCCCAGCAGGCAGAAG
TATGCAAAGCATGCATCTCAATTAGTCAGCAACCAGGTGTGGAAAGTCCCCAGGCTCCCCAGCAGGCAGA
AGTATGCAAAGCATGCATCTCAATTAGTCAGCAACCATAGTCCCGCCCCTAACTCCGCCCATCCCGCCCC
TAACTCCGCCCAGTTCCGCCCATTCTCCGCCCCATGGCTGACTAATTTTTTTTATTTATGCAGAGGCCGA
GGCCGCCTCGGCCTCTGAGCTATTCCAGAAGTAGTGAGGAGGCTTTTTTGGAGGCCTAGGCTTTTGCAAA
GATCGATCAAGAGACAGGATGAGGATCGTTTCGCATGATTGAACAAGATGGATTGCACGCAGGTTCTCCG
GCCGCTTGGGTGGAGAGGCTATTCGGCTATGACTGGGCACAACAGACAATCGGCTGCTCTGATGCCGCCG
TGTTCCGGCTGTCAGCGCAGGGGCGCCCGGTTCTTTTTGTCAAGACCGACCTGTCCGGTGCCCTGAATGA
ACTGCAAGACGAGGCAGCGCGGCTATCGTGGCTGGCCACGACGGGCGTTCCTTGCGCAGCTGTGCTCGAC
GTTGTCACTGAAGCGGGAAGGGACTGGCTGCTATTGGGCGAAGTGCCGGGGCAGGATCTCCTGTCATCTC
ACCTTGCTCCTGCCGAGAAAGTATCCATCATGGCTGATGCAATGCGGCGGCTGCATACGCTTGATCCGGC
TACCTGCCCATTCGACCACCAAGCGAAACATCGCATCGAGCGAGCACGTACTCGGATGGAAGCCGGTCTT
GTCGATCAGGATGATCTGGACGAAGAGCATCAGGGGCTCGCGCCAGCCGAACTGTTCGCCAGGCTCAAGG
CGAGCATGCCCGACGGCGAGGATCTCGTCGTGACCCATGGCGATGCCTGCTTGCCGAATATCATGGTGGA
AAATGGCCGCTTTTCTGGATTCATCGACTGTGGCCGGCTGGGTGTGGCGGACCGCTATCAGGACATAGCG
TTGGCTACCCGTGATATTGCTGAAGAGCTTGGCGGCGAATGGGCTGACCGCTTCCTCGTGCTTTACGGTA
TCGCCGCTCCCGATTCGCAGCGCATCGCCTTCTATCGCCTTCTTGACGAGTTCTTCTGAGCGGGACTCTG
GGGTTCGAAATGACCGACCAAGCGACGCCCAACCTGCCATCACGAGATTTCGATTCCACCGCCGCCTTCT
ATGAAAGGTTGGGCTTCGGAATCGTTTTCCGGGACGCCGGCTGGATGATCCTCCAGCGCGGGGATCTCAT
GCTGGAGTTCTTCGCCCACCCTAGGGGGAGGCTAACTGAAACACGGAAGGAGACAATACCGGAAGGAACC
CGCGCTATGACGGCAATAAAAAGACAGAATAAAACGCACGGTGTTGGGTCGTTTGTTCATAAACGCGGGG
TTCGGTCCCAGGGCTGGCACTCTGTCGATACCCCACCGAGACCCCATTGGGGCCAATACGCCCGCGTTTC
TTCCTTTTCCCCACCCCACCCCCCAAGTTCGGGTGAAGGCCCAGGGCTCGCAGCCAACGTCGGGGCGGCA
GGCCCTGCCATAGCCTCAGGTTACTCATATATACTTTAGATTGATTTAAAACTTCATTTTTAATTTAAAA
GGATCTAGGTGAAGATCCTTTTTGATAATCTCATGACCAAAATCCCTTAACGTGAGTTTTCGTTCCACTG
AGCGTCAGACCCCGTAGAAAAGATCAAAGGATCTTCTTGAGATCCTTTTTTTCTGCGCGTAATCTGCTGC
TTGCAAACAAAAAAACCACCGCTACCAGCGGTGGTTTGTTTGCCGGATCAAGAGCTACCAACTCTTTTTC
CGAAGGTAACTGGCTTCAGCAGAGCGCAGATACCAAATACTGTCCTTCTAGTGTAGCCGTAGTTAGGCCA
CCACTTCAAGAACTCTGTAGCACCGCCTACATACCTCGCTCTGCTAATCCTGTTACCAGTGGCTGCTGCC
AGTGGCGATAAGTCGTGTCTTACCGGGTTGGACTCAAGACGATAGTTACCGGATAAGGCGCAGCGGTCGG
GCTGAACGGGGGGTTCGTGCACACAGCCCAGCTTGGAGCGAACGACCTACACCGAACTGAGATACCTACA
GCGTGAGCTATGAGAAAGCGCCACGCTTCCCGAAGGGAGAAAGGCGGACAGGTATCCGGTAAGCGGCAGG
GTCGGAACAGGAGAGCGCACGAGGGAGCTTCCAGGGGGAAACGCCTGGTATCTTTATAGTCCTGTCGGGT
TTCGCCACCTCTGACTTGAGCGTCGATTTTTGTGATGCTCGTCAGGGGGGCGGAGCCTATGGAAAAACGC
CAGCAACGCGGCCTTTTTACGGTTCCTGGCCTTTTGCTGGCCTTTTGCTCACATGTTCTTTCCTGCGTTA
TCCCCTGATTCTGTGGATAACCGTATTACCGCCATGCAT
Features (pLannotate 1.2.2; 17 found; start..end, strand, type, name):
     61..364     +  enhancer       CMV enhancer: human cytomegalovirus immediate early enhancer
    365..568     +  promoter       CMV promoter: human cytomegalovirus (CMV) immediate early promoter
    564..597     +  LTR            5' LTR (truncated) (fragment): truncated 5' long terminal repeat (LTR) from HIV-1
    613..631     +  promoter       T7 promoter: promoter for bacteriophage T7 RNA polymerase
    665..811     +  CDS            N (fragment): REGN_LAMBD - Experimental evidence at protein level: Swiss-Prot protein existence level 1. Plays a role as a transcriptional antitermination factor that allows the virus to initiate its lytic phase. Activates expression of the delayed viral early genes by modifying host RNA polymerase (RNAP) into a form that is resistant to termination signals. This antitermination function requires the host NusA protein which serves to stabilize the interaction between antitermination protein N and host RNA polymerase. From Escherichia phage lambda (Bacteriophage lambda).
    806..1204    +  CDS            LSM1: LSM1_HUMAN - Also known as CASM. Experimental evidence at protein level: Swiss-Prot protein existence level 1. Plays a role in the degradation of histone mRNAs, the only eukaryotic mRNAs that are not polyadenylated (PubMed:18172165). Probably also part of an LSm subunits-containing complex involved in the general process of mRNA degradation (By similarity). From Homo sapiens (Human).
   1208..1233    +  misc_feature   MCS (fragment): multiple cloning site
   1245..1329    +  CDS            large T antigen (fragment): large T antigen from SV40 (simian virus 40)
   1352..1473    +  polyA_signal   SV40 poly(A) signal: SV40 polyadenylation signal
   1507..1935    -  rep_origin     f1 ori (sequence partly withheld): f1 bacteriophage origin of replication; arrow indicates direction of (+) strand synthesis
   1962..2066    +  promoter       AmpR promoter: bla
   2068..2425    +  promoter       SV40 promoter: SV40 enhancer and early promoter
   2460..3254    +  CDS            NeoR/KanR: aminoglycoside phosphotransferase from Tn5; aph(3')-II (or nptII); confers resistance to neomycin, kanamycin, and G418 (Geneticin®)
   3275..3427    +  CDS            ble (fragment): BLE_KLEPN - Experimental evidence at protein level: Swiss-Prot protein existence level 1. Binding protein with a strong affinity to the bleomycin family of antibiotics. Binds to CL990; an antimitotic-antibiotic compound. From Klebsiella pneumoniae.
   3486..3533    +  polyA_signal   HSV TK poly(A) signal: herpes simplex virus thymidine kinase polyadenylation signal (Cole and Stacy, 1985)
   3624..3640    -  polyA_signal   bGH poly(A) signal (fragment): bovine growth hormone polyadenylation signal
   3862..4450    +  rep_origin     ori: high-copy-number ColE1/pMB1/pBR322/pUC origin of replication
