[The description below was written by a language model from this plasmid's Addgene catalogue record and pLannotate feature annotations shown in this document.]
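Description:
pLNHA-C1-HsLSm1_J is a 4,564 nt mammalian expression plasmid for human LSm1 (LSM1, also known as CASM), with the open reading frame taken from the NCBI reference mRNA. The catalogue lists the backbone as unknown. The annotated layout, however, has the general organisation of a C1-type CMV expression vector. It carries a high-copy ColE1/pUC origin for propagation in E. coli, an f1 origin, and a single NeoR/KanR (Tn5 aminoglycoside phosphotransferase) cassette. That cassette is driven by tandem bacterial (bla) and SV40 early promoters and terminated by the HSV TK poly(A) signal. This arrangement gives kanamycin selection in bacteria and would allow G418 selection in mammalian cells. Several short annotated fragments (truncated HIV-1 LTR, ble, bGH poly(A), SV40 large T) appear to be residual backbone sequence or partial matches rather than functional units.

Expression is driven by the human CMV immediate early enhancer and promoter, and a T7 promoter lies just upstream of the coding region. The coding region begins with a fragment of the bacteriophage lambda N protein and runs directly into the LSm1 sequence. It is followed by a remnant of the multiple cloning site and the SV40 poly(A) signal. The "LNHA" in the name suggests a lambda N plus HA tag at the N-terminus, although the feature table does not separately annotate an HA epitope. Lambda N peptide fusions are generally used in tethering assays, in which the peptide binds boxB hairpins placed in a reporter mRNA and so recruits the fused protein to that transcript. The record itself states only mammalian expression of HsLSm1, and the associated publication concerns mRNA decapping in metazoa, which fits LSm1's annotated role in mRNA degradation.
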