Addgene plasmid #146658: pLNHA-C1-HsLSm1_J
Purpose: Mammalian Expression of HsLSm1
Depositing lab: Elisa Izaurralde. Depositing organization: Max Planck Institute for Developmental Biology. Publication: The C-terminal alpha-alpha superhelix of Pat is required for mRNA decapping in metazoa. Braun JE, Tritschler F, Haas G, Igreja C, Truffault V, Weichenrieder O, Izaurralde E. EMBO J. 2010 Jul 21. 29(14):2368-80. 10.1038/emboj.2010.124 PubMed 20543818.
Backbone
  Vector backbone: Unknown
  Vector type: Mammalian Expression
Growth in bacteria
  Bacterial resistance: Kanamycin, 50 μg/mL
  Growth temperature: 37°C
  Growth strain: DH5alpha
  Copy number: High Copy
Gene/Insert
  Gene/Insert name: HsLSm1
  Species: H. sapiens (human)
  Entrez Gene: LSM1 (a.k.a. CASM, YJL124C)
  Cloning method: Unknown
Terms and licenses: Academic/Nonprofit Terms; Industry Terms: Not Available to Industry
Depositor comments: ORF extracted from NCBI: NM_014462.2 Plasmids from this collection were made available to the research community and donated after the lab closed. Please note that the sequence provided by the depositing laboratory may be theoretical/predicted or based on Sanger sequencing results. There may be discrepancies between sequencing results obtained by Addgene and the depositor sequence. If an Addgene verified sequence is not available, please contact before placing your order to request that our lab fully sequence the plasmid.
How to cite: pLNHA-C1-HsLSm1_J was a gift from Elisa Izaurralde (Addgene plasmid # 146658 ; http://n2t.net/addgene:146658 ; RRID:Addgene_146658)
